>Addgene plasmid #143743 | TFORF1019 | addgene full sequence | sequence record 407891 | Addgene NGS Result
TTAATGTAGTCTTATGCAATACTCTTGTAGTCTTGCAACATGGTAACGATGAGTTAGCAACATGCCTTAC
AAGGAGAGAAAAAGCACCGTGCATGCCGATTGGTGGAAGTAAGGTGGTACGATCGTGCCTTATTAGGAAG
GCAACAGACGGGTCTGACATGGATTGGACGAACCACTGAATTGCCGCATTGCAGAGATATTGTATTTAAG
TGCCTAGCTCGATACATAAACGGGTCTCTCTGGTTAGACCAGATCTGAGCCTGGGAGCTCTCTGGCTAAC
TAGGGAACCCACTGCTTAAGCCTCAATAAAGCTTGCCTTGAGTGCTTCAAGTAGTGTGTGCCCGTCTGTT
GTGTGACTCTGGTAACTAGAGATCCCTCAGACCCTTTTAGTCAGTGTGGAAAATCTCTAGCAGTGGCGCC
CGAACAGGGACTTGAAAGCGAAAGGGAAACCAGAGGAGCTCTCTCGACGCAGGACTCGGCTTGCTGAAGC
GCGCACGGCAAGAGGCGAGGGGCGGCGACTGGTGAGTACGCCAAAAATTTTGACTAGCGGAGGCTAGAAG
GAGAGAGATGGGTGCGAGAGCGTCAGTATTAAGCGGGGGAGAATTAGATCGCGATGGGAAAAAATTCGGT
TAAGGCCAGGGGGAAAGAAAAAATATAAATTAAAACATATAGTATGGGCAAGCAGGGAGCTAGAACGATT
CGCAGTTAATCCTGGCCTGTTAGAAACATCAGAAGGCTGTAGACAAATACTGGGACAGCTACAACCATCC
CTTCAGACAGGATCAGAAGAACTTAGATCATTATATAATACAGTAGCAACCCTCTATTGTGTGCATCAAA
GGATAGAGATAAAAGACACCAAGGAAGCTTTAGACAAGATAGAGGAAGAGCAAAACAAAAGTAAGACCAC
CGCACAGCAAGCGGCCGCTGATCTTCAGACCTGGAGGAGGAGATATGAGGGACAATTGGAGAAGTGAATT
ATATAAATATAAAGTAGTAAAAATTGAACCATTAGGAGTAGCACCCACCAAGGCAAAGAGAAGAGTGGTG
CAGAGAGAAAAAAGAGCAGTGGGAATAGGAGCTTTGTTCCTTGGGTTCTTGGGAGCAGCAGGAAGCACTA
TGGGCGCAGCGTCAATGACGCTGACGGTACAGGCCAGACAATTATTGTCTGGTATAGTGCAGCAGCAGAA
CAATTTGCTGAGGGCTATTGAGGCGCAACAGCATCTGTTGCAACTCACAGTCTGGGGCATCAAGCAGCTC
CAGGCAAGAATCCTGGCTGTGGAAAGATACCTAAAGGATCAACAGCTCCTGGGGATTTGGGGTTGCTCTG
GAAAACTCATTTGCACCACTGCTGTGCCTTGGAATGCTAGTTGGAGTAATAAATCTCTGGAACAGATTTG
GAATCACACGACCTGGATGGAGTGGGACAGAGAAATTAACAATTACACAAGCTTAATACACTCCTTAATT
GAAGAATCGCAAAACCAGCAAGAAAAGAATGAACAAGAATTATTGGAATTAGATAAATGGGCAAGTTTGT
GGAATTGGTTTAACATAACAAATTGGCTGTGGTATATAAAATTATTCATAATGATAGTAGGAGGCTTGGT
AGGTTTAAGAATAGTTTTTGCTGTACTTTCTATAGTGAATAGAGTTAGGCAGGGATATTCACCATTATCG
TTTCAGACCCACCTCCCAACCCCGAGGGGACCCATGCATTGCATCTCAATTAGTCAGCAACCAGGTGTGG
AAAGTCCCCAGGCTCCCCAGCAGGCAGAAGTATGCAAAGCATGCGTCTCAATTAGTCAGCAACCATAGTC
CCGCCCCTAACTCCGCCCATCCCGCCCCTAACTCCGCCCAGTTCCGCCCATTCTCCGCCCCATGGCTGAC
TAATTTTTTTTATTTATGCAGAGGCCGAGGCCGCCTCGGCCTCTGAGCTATTCCAGAAGTAGTGAGGAGG
CTTTTTTGGAGGCCTAGGCTTTTGCAAAAAGCTTTCTAGAGGTACCACCGGAGCTTACCATGACCGAGTA
CAAGCCCACGGTGCGCCTCGCCACCCGCGACGACGTCCCCAGGGCCGTACGCACCCTCGCCGCCGCGTTC
GCCGACTACCCCGCCACGCGCCACACCGTCGATCCGGACCGCCACATCGAGCGGGTCACCGAGCTGCAAG
AACTCTTCCTCACGCGCGTCGGGCTCGACATCGGCAAGGTGTGGGTCGCGGACGACGGCGCCGCCGTGGC
GGTCTGGACCACGCCGGAGAGCGTCGAAGCGGGGGCGGTGTTCGCCGAGATCGGCCCGCGCATGGCCGAG
TTGAGCGGTTCCCGGCTGGCCGCGCAGCAACAGATGGAAGGCCTCCTGGCGCCGCACCGGCCCAAGGAGC
CCGCGTGGTTCCTGGCCACCGTCGGCGTCTCGCCCGACCACCAGGGCAAGGGTCTGGGCAGCGCCGTCGT
GCTCCCCGGAGTGGAGGCGGCCGAGCGCGCCGGGGTGCCCGCCTTCCTGGAGACCTCCGCGCCCCGCAAC
CTCCCCTTCTACGAGCGGCTCGGCTTCACCGTCACCGCCGACGTCGAGGTGCCCGAAGGACCGCGCACCT
GGTGCATGACCCGCAAGCCCGGTGCCAGTTAACGAATTCTAGATCTTGAGACAAATGGCAGTATTCATCC
ACAATTTTAAAAGAAAAGGGGGGATTGGGGGGTACAGTGCAGGGGAAAGAATAGTAGACATAATAGCAAC
AGACATACAAACTAAAGAATTACAAAAACAAATTACAAAAATTCAAAATTTTCGGGTTTATTACAGGGAC
AGCAGAGATCCACTTTGGCGCCGGCTCGAGGCCTGCAGGTGCAAAGATGGATAAAGTTTTAAACAGAGAG
GAATCTTTGCAGCTAATGGACCTTCTAGGTCTTGAAAGGAGTGGGAATTGGCTCCGGTGCCCGTCAGTGG
GCAGAGCGCACATCGCCCACAGTCCCCGAGAAGTTGGGGGGAGGGGTCGGCAATTGAACCGGTGCCTAGA
GAAGGTGGCGCGGGGTAAACTGGGAAAGTGATGTCGTGTACTGGCTCCGCCTTTTTCCCGAGGGTGGGGG
AGAACCGTATATAAGTGCAGTAGTCGCCGTGAACGTTCTTTTTCGCAACGGGTTTGCCGCCAGAACACAG
GTAAGTGCCGTGTGTGGTTCCCGCGGGCCTGGCCTCTTTACGGGTTATGGCCCTTGCGTGCCTTGAATTA
CTTCCACCTGGCTGCAGTACGTGATTCTTGATCCCGAGCTTCGGGTTGGAAGTGGGTGGGAGAGTTCGAG
GCCTTGCGCTTAAGGAGCCCCTTCGCCTCGTGCTTGAGTTGAGGCCTGGCCTGGGCGCTGGGGCCGCCGC
GTGCGAATCTGGTGGCACCTTCGCGCCTGTCTCGCTGCTTTCGATAAGTCTCTAGCCATTTAAAATTTTT
GATGACCTGCTGCGACGCTTTTTTTCTGGCAAGATAGTCTTGTAAATGCGGGCCAAGATCTGCACACTGG
TATTTCGGTTTTTGGGGCCGCGGGCGGCGACGGGGCCCGTGCGTCCCAGCGCACATGTTCGGCGAGGCGG
GGCCTGCGAGCGCGGCCACCGAGAATCGGACGGGGGTAGTCTCAAGCTGGCCGGCCTGCTCTGGTGCCTG
GCCTCGCGCCGCCGTGTATCGCCCCGCCCTGGGCGGCAAGGCTGGCCCGGTCGGCACCAGTTGCGTGAGC
GGAAAGATGGCCGCTTCCCGGCCCTGCTGCAGGGAGCTCAAAATGGAGGACGCGGCGCTCGGGAGAGCGG
GCGGGTGAGTCACCCACACAAAGGAAAAGGGCCTTTCCGTCCTCAGCCGTCGCTTCATGTGACTCCACGG
AGTACCGGGCGCCGTCCAGGCACCTCGATTAGTTCTCGAGCTTTTGGAGTACGTCGTCTTTAGGTTGGGG
GGAGGGGTTTTATGCGATGGAGTTTCCCCACACTGAGTGGGTGGAGACTGAAGTTAGGCCAGCTTGGCAC
TTGATGTAATTCTCCTTGGAATTTGCCCTTTTTGAGTTTGGATCTTGGTTCATTCTCAAGCCTCAGACAG
TGGTTCAAAGTTTTTTTCTTCCATTTCAGGTGTCGTGAGGCTAGCACCGCCACCATGCCCAGGTCCTTCC
TGGTCAAGAAGGTCAAACTTGACGCGTTCTCTTCGGCCGACCTGGAGAGCGCCTACGGACGCGCCCGCAG
CGACCTCGGCGCGCCACTGCACGATAAAGGGTACCTCAGCGACTACGTGGGGCCCTCGTCCGTCTACGAT
GGCGACGCCGAGGCTGCGCTGCTCAAAGGGCCGTCGCCGGAGCCCATGTACGCAGCAGCTGTGCGTGGAG
AGCTGGGTCCGGCGGCTGCAGGGTCTGCGCCGCCGCCCACCCCGCGCCCGGAGCTGGCCACCGCTGCGGG
CGGCTACATCAACGGCGACGCGGCCGTCAGCGAGGGCTACGCGGCGGACGCCTTCTTCATCACCGACGGG
CGCTCGCGGCGTAAGGCTTCCAATGCCGGCGCTGCCGCCGCTCCCTCCACAGCCTCGGCGGCGGCCCCCG
ACGGCGACGCCGGAGGCGGGGGCGGGGCGGGCGGGCGCAGCTTGGGATCCGGGCCGGGGGGCCGGGGCGG
CACGCGCGCGGGGGCAGGCACCGAGGCGCGCGCGGGGCCAGGGGCCGCAGGTGCTGGCGGCCGGCACGCG
TGCGGCGAGTGCGGCAAAACATACGCCACGTCGTCGAACCTGAGCCGCCACAAGCAGACGCACCGCAGCC
TGGACAGCCAGCTGGCGCGGCGCTGCCCGACGTGCGGCAAGGTGTACGTGTCCATGCCGGCCATGGCCAT
GCACCTGCTCACGCACGACCTGCGCCACAAGTGCGGCGTGTGCGGCAAAGCCTTCTCGCGGCCCTGGCTG
CTGCAGGGCCACATGCGCTCGCACACCGGCGAGAAACCCTTCGGCTGCGCGCACTGCGGCAAGGCCTTCG
CCGACCGCTCCAACCTGCGCGCGCACATGCAGACGCATTCGGCCTTCAAGCACTTCCAGTGCAAGCGCTG
CAAGAAGAGCTTCGCGCTCAAGTCCTATCTCAACAAGCACTACGAGTCGGCCTGCTTCAAGGGCGGCGCC
GGAGGCCCCGCGGCTCCTGCGCCGCCACAGCTCAGCCCTGTGCAGGCCTAGTAATGAACTAGTCCGTAAC
TTGAAAGTATTTCGATTTCTTGGCTTTATATATCTTGTGGAAAGGACGATTCTAACCGAATCAACTTAAA
GCGACGCGTTAAGTCGACAATCAACCTCTGGATTACAAAATTTGTGAAAGATTGACTGGTATTCTTAACT
ATGTTGCTCCTTTTACGCTATGTGGATACGCTGCTTTAATGCCTTTGTATCATGCTATTGCTTCCCGTAT
GGCTTTCATTTTCTCCTCCTTGTATAAATCCTGGTTGCTGTCTCTTTATGAGGAGTTGTGGCCCGTTGTC
AGGCAACGTGGCGTGGTGTGCACTGTGTTTGCTGACGCAACCCCCACTGGTTGGGGCATTGCCACCACCT
GTCAGCTCCTTTCCGGGACTTTCGCTTTCCCCCTCCCTATTGCCACGGCGGAACTCATCGCCGCCTGCCT
TGCCCGCTGCTGGACAGGGGCTCGGCTGTTGGGCACTGACAATTCCGTGGTGTTGTCGGGGAAATCATCG
TCCTTTCCTTGGCTGCTCGCCTGTGTTGCCACCTGGATTCTGCGCGGGACGTCCTTCTGCTACGTCCCTT
CGGCCCTCAATCCAGCGGACCTTCCTTCCCGCGGCCTGCTGCCGGCTCTGCGGCCTCTTCCGCGTCTTCG
CCTTCGCCCTCAGACGAGTCGGATCTCCCTTTGGGCCGCCTCCCCGCGTCGACTTTAAGACCAATGACTT
ACAAGGCAGCTGTAGATCTTAGCCACTTTTTAAAAGAAAAGGGGGGACTGGAAGGGCTAATTCACTCCCA
ACGAAGACAAGATCTGCTTTTTGCTTGTACTGGGTCTCTCTGGTTAGACCAGATCTGAGCCTGGGAGCTC
TCTGGCTAACTAGGGAACCCACTGCTTAAGCCTCAATAAAGCTTGCCTTGAGTGCTTCAAGTAGTGTGTG
CCCGTCTGTTGTGTGACTCTGGTAACTAGAGATCCCTCAGACCCTTTTAGTCAGTGTGGAAAATCTCTAG
CAGTACGTATAGTAGTTCATGTCATCTTATTATTCAGTATTTATAACTTGCAAAGAAATGAATATCAGAG
AGTGAGAGGAACTTGTTTATTGCAGCTTATAATGGTTACAAATAAAGCAATAGCATCACAAATTTCACAA
ATAAAGCATTTTTTTCACTGCATTCTAGTTGTGGTTTGTCCAAACTCATCAATGTATCTTATCATGTCTG
GCTCTAGCTATCCCGCCCCTAACTCCGCCCATCCCGCCCCTAACTCCGCCCAGTTCCGCCCATTCTCCGC
CCCATGGCTGACTAATTTTTTTTATTTATGCAGAGGCCGAGGCCGCCTCGGCCTCTGAGCTATTCCAGAA
GTAGTGAGGAGGCTTTTTTGGAGGCCTAGGGACGTACCCAATTCGCCCTATAGTGAGTCGTATTACGCGC
GCTCACTGGCCGTCGTTTTACAACGTCGTGACTGGGAAAACCCTGGCGTTACCCAACTTAATCGCCTTGC
AGCACATCCCCCTTTCGCCAGCTGGCGTAATAGCGAAGAGGCCCGCACCGATCGCCCTTCCCAACAGTTG
CGCAGCCTGAATGGCGAATGGG
[124 nt withheld, positions 6743-6866]
C
[91 nt withheld, positions 6868-6958]
A
[49 nt withheld, positions 6960-7008]
CCTTTGACGTTGGAGTCCACGTTCTTT
[37 nt withheld, positions 7036-7072]
ACCCTATCTCGGTCTATTCTTTTGATTTATAAGGGATTTTGCCGATTTCGGCCTATTGGTTAAAAAATGA
GCTGATTTAACAAAAATTTAACGCGAATTTTAACAAAATATTAACGCTTACAATTTAGGTGGCACTTTTC
GGGGAAATGTGCGCGGAACCCCTATTTGTTTATTTTTCTAAATACATTCAAATATGTATCCGCTCATGAG
ACAATAACCCTGATAAATGCTTCAATAATATTGAAAAAGGAAGAGTATGAGTATTCAACATTTCCGTGTC
GCCCTTATTCCCTTTTTTGCGGCATTTTGCCTTCCTGTTTTTGCTCACCCAGAAACGCTGGTGAAAGTAA
AAGATGCTGAAGATCAGTTGGGTGCACGAGTGGGTTACATCGAACTGGATCTCAACAGCGGTAAGATCCT
TGAGAGTTTTCGCCCCGAAGAACGTTTTCCAATGATGAGCACTTTTAAAGTTCTGCTATGTGGCGCGGTA
TTATCCCGTATTGACGCCGGGCAAGAGCAACTCGGTCGCCGCATACACTATTCTCAGAATGACTTGGTTG
AGTACTCACCAGTCACAGAAAAGCATCTTACGGATGGCATGACAGTAAGAGAATTATGCAGTGCTGCCAT
AACCATGAGTGATAACACTGCGGCCAACTTACTTCTGACAACGATCGGAGGACCGAAGGAGCTAACCGCT
TTTTTGCACAACATGGGGGATCATGTAACTCGCCTTGATCGTTGGGAACCGGAGCTGAATGAAGCCATAC
CAAACGACGAGCGTGACACCACGATGCCTGTAGCAATGGCAACAACGTTGCGCAAACTATTAACTGGCGA
ACTACTTACTCTAGCTTCCCGGCAACAATTAATAGACTGGATGGAGGCGGATAAAGTTGCAGGACCACTT
CTGCGCTCGGCCCTTCCGGCTGGCTGGTTTATTGCTGATAAATCTGGAGCCGGTGAGCGTGGGTCTCGCG
GTATCATTGCAGCACTGGGGCCAGATGGTAAGCCCTCCCGTATCGTAGTTATCTACACGACGGGGAGTCA
GGCAACTATGGATGAACGAAATAGACAGATCGCTGAGATAGGTGCCTCACTGATTAAGCATTGGTAACTG
TCAGACCAAGTTTACTCATATATACTTTAGATTGATTTAAAACTTCATTTTTAATTTAAAAGGATCTAGG
TGAAGATCCTTTTTGATAATCTCATGACCAAAATCCCTTAACGTGAGTTTTCGTTCCACTGAGCGTCAGA
CCCCGTAGAAAAGATCAAAGGATCTTCTTGAGATCCTTTTTTTCTGCGCGTAATCTGCTGCTTGCAAACA
AAAAAACCACCGCTACCAGCGGTGGTTTGTTTGCCGGATCAAGAGCTACCAACTCTTTTTCCGAAGGTAA
CTGGCTTCAGCAGAGCGCAGATACCAAATACTGTTCTTCTAGTGTAGCCGTAGTTAGGCCACCACTTCAA
GAACTCTGTAGCACCGCCTACATACCTCGCTCTGCTAATCCTGTTACCAGTGGCTGCTGCCAGTGGCGAT
AAGTCGTGTCTTACCGGGTTGGACTCAAGACGATAGTTACCGGATAAGGCGCAGCGGTCGGGCTGAACGG
GGGGTTCGTGCACACAGCCCAGCTTGGAGCGAACGACCTACACCGAACTGAGATACCTACAGCGTGAGCT
ATGAGAAAGCGCCACGCTTCCCGAAGGGAGAAAGGCGGACAGGTATCCGGTAAGCGGCAGGGTCGGAACA
GGAGAGCGCACGAGGGAGCTTCCAGGGGGAAACGCCTGGTATCTTTATAGTCCTGTCGGGTTTCGCCACC
TCTGACTTGAGCGTCGATTTTTGTGATGCTCGTCAGGGGGGCGGAGCCTATGGAAAAACGCCAGCAACGC
GGCCTTTTTACGGTTCCTGGCCTTTTGCTGGCCTTTTGCTCACATGTTCTTTCCTGCGTTATCCCCTGAT
TCTGTGGATAACCGTATTACCGCCTTTGAGTGAGCTGATACCGCTCGCCGCAGCCGAACGACCGAGCGCA
GCGAGTCAGTGAGCGAGGAAGCGGAAGAGCGCCCAATACGCAAACCGCCTCTCCCCGCGCGTTGGCCGAT
TCATTAATGCAGCTGGCACGACAGGTTTCCCGACTGGAAAGCGGGCAGTGAGCGCAACGCAATTAATGTG
AGTTAGCTCACTCATTAGGCACCCCAGGCTTTACACTTTATGCTTCCGGCTCGTATGTTGTGTGGAATTG
TGAGCGGATAACAATTTCACACAGGAAACAGCTATGACCATGATTACGCCAAGCGCGCAATTAACCCTCA
CTAAAGGGAACAAAAGCTGGAGCTGCAAGC
Features (pLannotate 1.2.2; 31 found; start..end, strand, type, name):
      5..231     +  promoter       RSV promoter: Rous sarcoma virus enhancer/promoter
    232..412     +  LTR            5' LTR (truncated): truncated 5' long terminal repeat (LTR) from HIV-1
    459..584     +  misc_feature   HIV-1 Ψ: packaging signal of human immunodeficiency virus type 1
    568..931     +  CDS            HIV-1 gag (fragment): gag protein from human immunodeficiency virus 1; gag
   1077..1310    +  misc_feature   RRE: The Rev response element (RRE) of HIV-1 allows for Rev-dependent mRNA export from the nucleus to the cytoplasm.
   1687..1713    +  CDS            Rev (fragment): human immunodeficiency virus 1 (HIV-1) Rev protein; rev; enhances nuclear export of unspliced and incompletely spliced viral mRNAs
   1720..1743    +  promoter       SV40 promoter (fragment): SV40 early promoter
   1744..1815    +  promoter       SV40 promoter (fragment): SV40 enhancer and early promoter
   1839..1974    +  rep_origin     SV40 ori: SV40 origin of replication
   2020..2616    +  CDS            PuroR (fragment): puromycin N-acetyltransferase; pac from Streptomyces; confers resistance to puromycin
   2665..2782    +  misc_feature   cPPT/CTS: central polypurine tract and central termination sequence of HIV-1
   2847..2913    +  CDS            small t antigen (fragment): SV40 (simian virus 40) small t antigen
   2920..4098    +  promoter       EF-1α promoter: strong constitutive promoter for human elongation factor EF-1α
   4115..5158    +  CDS            SCRT1: SCRT1_HUMAN - Experimental evidence at protein level: Swiss-Prot protein existence level 1. Transcriptional repressor that binds E-box motif CAGGTG. Can modulate the action of basic helix-loop-helix (bHLH) transcription factors, critical for neuronal differentiation. From Homo sapiens (Human).
   5174..5227    +  promoter       U6 promoter (fragment): RNA polymerase III promoter for human U6 snRNA
   5269..5857    +  misc_feature   WPRE: woodchuck hepatitis virus posttranscriptional regulatory element
   5908..5927    +  misc_feature   cPPT/CTS (fragment): central polypurine tract and central termination sequence of HIV-1
   5929..6162    +  LTR            3' LTR (ΔU3): self-inactivating 3' long terminal repeat (LTR) from HIV-1
   6240..6361    +  polyA_signal   SV40 poly(A) signal: SV40 polyadenylation signal
   6401..6536    +  rep_origin     SV40 ori: SV40 origin of replication
   6557..6575    -  promoter       T7 promoter: promoter for bacteriophage T7 RNA polymerase
   6583..6738    +  CDS            lacZα (fragment): LacZα fragment of β-galactosidase; lacZ fragment
   6743..7171    +  rep_origin     f1 ori (sequence partly withheld): f1 bacteriophage origin of replication; arrow indicates direction of (+) strand synthesis
   7224..7328    +  promoter       AmpR promoter: bla
   7329..8189    +  CDS            AmpR: β-lactamase; bla; confers resistance to ampicillin, carbenicillin, and related antibiotics
   8360..8948    +  rep_origin     ori: high-copy-number ColE1/pMB1/pBR322/pUC origin of replication
   9131..9223    +  CDS            lacI (fragment): lac repressor; lacI; The lac repressor binds to the lac operator to inhibit transcription in E. coli. This inhibition can be relieved by adding lactose or isopropyl-β-D-thiogalactopyranoside (IPTG).
   9236..9257    +  protein_bind   CAP binding site: CAP binding activates transcription in the presence of cAMP. E. coli catabolite activator protein
   9272..9302    +  promoter       lac promoter: promoter for the E. coli lac operon
   9310..9326    +  protein_bind   lac operator: The lac repressor binds to the lac operator to inhibit transcription in E. coli. This inhibition can be relieved by adding lactose or isopropyl-β-D-thiogalactopyranoside (IPTG). lac repressor encoded by lacI
   9371..9389    +  promoter       T3 promoter: promoter for bacteriophage T3 RNA polymerase
