[The description below was written by a language model from this plasmid's Addgene catalogue record and pLannotate feature annotations shown in this document.]
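Description:
TFORF1019 is a third-generation-style, self-inactivating lentiviral expression plasmid built on the pLX_TRC317 backbone from the Broad Institute Genetic Perturbation Platform. It carries the human transcription factor SCRT1 as one member of a barcoded transcription factor ORF collection. In bacteria it is maintained through a high-copy ColE1/pUC-type origin and selected with ampicillin via the β-lactamase gene. An f1 origin and remnants of a lac/lacZα cloning region with T7 and T3 promoters also sit in the plasmid backbone. The depositor notes that the plasmid can recombine, which is common for LTR-containing vectors.

The viral genome is transcribed from an RSV promoter fused to a truncated HIV-1 5' LTR, making packaging independent of Tat. This is followed by the Ψ packaging signal with a gag fragment, the Rev response element for nuclear export of the full-length RNA, and a cPPT/CTS. A ΔU3 3' LTR followed by an SV40 poly(A) signal closes the genome and inactivates LTR promoter activity after integration. Two expression units lie between the LTRs. An SV40 early promoter drives puromycin N-acetyltransferase for selection of transduced mammalian cells, and the strong constitutive EF-1α promoter drives the SCRT1 ORF, which encodes an E-box-binding transcriptional repressor implicated in neuronal differentiation. A WPRE downstream of the ORF enhances transcript stability and expression. The record states that each construct carries a unique 24-bp barcode, but this is not annotated in the feature table. It may lie in the short region between the ORF and the WPRE, where only a small U6-like fragment is flagged. The vector is intended for SCRT1 overexpression, particularly in pooled screens where barcodes identify the transcription factor delivered to each cell.
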