Addgene plasmid #143743: TFORF1019
Purpose: Lentiviral vector for overexpressing transcription factor ORFs with unique 24-bp barcodes. Barcodes facilitate identification of transcription factors in pooled screens.
Depositing lab: Feng Zhang. Depositing organization: Broad Institute. Publication: A transcription factor atlas of directed differentiation. Joung J, Ma S, Tay T, Geiger-Schuller KR, Kirchgatterer PC, Verdine VK, Guo B, Arias-Garcia MA, Allen WE, Singh A, Kuksenko O, Abudayyeh OO, Gootenberg JS, Fu Z, Macrae RK, Buenrostro JD, Regev A, Zhang F. Cell. 2023 Jan 5;186(1):209-229.e26. doi: 10.1016/j.cell.2022.11.026. PubMed 36608654.
Backbone
  Vector backbone: pLX_TRC317
  Backbone manufacturer: Broad Institute Genetic Perturbation Platform
  Backbone size w/o insert (bp): 8264
  Vector type: Mammalian Expression, Lentiviral
  Selectable markers: Puromycin
Growth in bacteria
  Bacterial resistance: Ampicillin, 100 μg/mL
  Growth temperature: 37°C
  Growth strain: NEB Stable
  Copy number: High Copy
Gene/Insert
  Gene/Insert name: SCRT1
  Species: H. sapiens (human)
  Insert size (bp): 1148
  Entrez Gene: SCRT1 (a.k.a. SCRT, ZNF898)
  Promoter: EF1a
  Cloning method: Unknown
  Sequencing primers: 5′ GGGTGGAGACTGAAGTTAGGCCAG; 3′ CACATAGCGTAAAAGGAGCAACATAG
Terms and licenses: Academic/Nonprofit Terms; Industry Terms: Not Available to Industry
Depositor comments: NM_031309,ENST00000569446 . The transcription factor ORF portion of this plasmid was synthesized by Genewiz. Please test multiple small colonies in case of plasmid recombination. To make this collection available in a timely manner, a portion of this collection was not fully sequenced by Addgene. If an Addgene verified full plasmid sequence is not available, please contact us prior to placing an order to request the full sequence.
How to cite: TFORF1019 was a gift from Feng Zhang (Addgene plasmid # 143743 ; http://n2t.net/addgene:143743 ; RRID:Addgene_143743)
