>Addgene plasmid #143743 | TFORF1019 | depositor partial sequence | sequence record 283356 | Insert
ACCGCCACCATGCCCAGGTCCTTCCTGGTCAAGAAGGTCAAACTTGACGCGTTCTCTTCGGCCGACCTGG
AGAGCGCCTACGGACGCGCCCGCAGCGACCTCGGCGCGCCACTGCACGATAAAGGGTACCTCAGCGACTA
CGTGGGGCCCTCGTCCGTCTACGATGGCGACGCCGAGGCTGCGCTGCTCAAAGGGCCGTCGCCGGAGCCC
ATGTACGCAGCAGCTGTGCGTGGAGAGCTGGGTCCGGCGGCTGCAGGGTCTGCGCCGCCGCCCACCCCGC
GCCCGGAGCTGGCCACCGCTGCGGGCGGCTACATCAACGGCGACGCGGCCGTCAGCGAGGGCTACGCGGC
GGACGCCTTCTTCATCACCGACGGGCGCTCGCGGCGTAAGGCTTCCAATGCCGGCGCTGCCGCCGCTCCC
TCCACAGCCTCGGCGGCGGCCCCCGACGGCGACGCCGGAGGCGGGGGCGGGGCGGGCGGGCGCAGCTTGG
GATCCGGGCCGGGGGGCCGGGGCGGCACGCGCGCGGGGGCAGGCACCGAGGCGCGCGCGGGGCCAGGGGC
CGCAGGTGCTGGCGGCCGGCACGCGTGCGGCGAGTGCGGCAAAACATACGCCACGTCGTCGAACCTGAGC
CGCCACAAGCAGACGCACCGCAGCCTGGACAGCCAGCTGGCGCGGCGCTGCCCGACGTGCGGCAAGGTGT
ACGTGTCCATGCCGGCCATGGCCATGCACCTGCTCACGCACGACCTGCGCCACAAGTGCGGCGTGTGCGG
CAAAGCCTTCTCGCGGCCCTGGCTGCTGCAGGGCCACATGCGCTCGCACACCGGCGAGAAACCCTTCGGC
TGCGCGCACTGCGGCAAGGCCTTCGCCGACCGCTCCAACCTGCGCGCGCACATGCAGACGCATTCGGCCT
TCAAGCACTTCCAGTGCAAGCGCTGCAAGAAGAGCTTCGCGCTCAAGTCCTATCTCAACAAGCACTACGA
GTCGGCCTGCTTCAAGGGCGGCGCCGGAGGCCCCGCGGCTCCTGCGCCGCCACAGCTCAGCCCTGTGCAG
GCCTAGTAATGAACTAGTCCGTAACTTGAAAGTATTTCGATTTCTTGGCTTTATATATCTTGTGGAAAGG
ACGATTCTAACCGAATCAACTTAAAGCG
