>Addgene plasmid #143743 | TFORF1019 | depositor partial sequence | sequence record 283357 | Barcode
TTCTAACCGAATCAACTTAAAGCG
